>Addgene plasmid #230122 | AiP12663 - pAAV-AiE0796h-minBG-SYFP2-WPRE3-BGHpA (Alias: CN2663) | addgene full sequence | sequence record 461852 | Addgene NGS Result
CCTGCAGGCAGCTGCGCGCTCGCTCGCTCACTGAGGCCGCCCGGGCGTCGGGCGACCTTTGGTCGCCCGG
CCTCAGTGAGCGAGCGAGCGCGCAGAGAGGGAGTGGCCAACTCCATCACTAGGGGTTCCTGCGGCCGCAC
GCGTTGCTCAGCCTCTATTTCCCGTTGAACTGGTTTTGGTAAGATATTTTACAGGCTAACTGTGTATTTC
ATCTAGCAGCCAGCAAGCGTTTGCACATCGTTATAAATTATGTCTTGTTATAAACTTGTTCTAACAACAA
TTCACTCTGAGCAGGCATTCCGCATGCTCATTACATAATATTTTTGTCTCTGTGCAGCTGCACATCTGCA
CCGTAGTGTAGCTCCCTGTCCCCGGGTGACCGATTGGAACTAGGTTTCTCCATCCCCAATAGGCCTCACT
GTGTCTCATCACACCAAAGTATTTTTAAAAAGGCTTAATGAAGACAGCATCCTCTGTATCATCCCCCGGG
AAGGCTGAGCAGGTTGCGCACCATAAATACACTTCAACGTTCCTATCTGCCTAAGCCTTGAATCCCCTCC
TCTATGATATAGCAAGGTAAATGCCTGCATCCTGACTGCATTTAATGGACCACGGGCCCTGGGTTGGGGT
TGCAGCACCCAGTGAGCTATGAGAGCAGCCCCCAGCTGCTCCGTCTGACAGATTGAAGCCAGGCTGAGCT
CGGGCTGGGCATAAAAGTCAGGGCAGAGCCATCTATTGCTTACATTTGCTTCTGGGATCCAGATCTTTCG
AAGCTAGCGCTACCGGTCGCCACCATGGTGAGCAAGGGCGAGGAGCTGTTCACCGGGGTGGTGCCCATCC
TGGTCGAGCTGGACGGCGACGTAAACGGCCACAAGTTCAGCGTGTCCGGCGAGGGCGAGGGCGATGCCAC
CTACGGCAAGCTGACCCTGAAGCTGATCTGCACCACCGGCAAGCTGCCCGTGCCCTGGCCCACCCTCGTG
ACCACCCTGGGCTACGGCGTGCAGTGCTTCGCCCGCTACCCCGACCACATGAAGCAGCACGACTTCTTCA
AGTCCGCCATGCCCGAAGGCTACGTCCAGGAGCGCACCATCTTCTTCAAGGACGACGGCAACTACAAGAC
CCGCGCCGAGGTGAAGTTCGAGGGCGACACCCTGGTGAACCGCATCGAGCTGAAGGGCATCGACTTCAAG
GAGGACGGCAACATCCTGGGGCACAAGCTGGAGTACAACTACAACAGCCACAACGTCTATATCACCGCCG
ACAAGCAGAAGAACGGCATCAAGGCCAACTTCAAGATCCGCCACAACATCGAGGACGGCGGCGTGCAGCT
CGCCGACCACTACCAGCAGAACACCCCCATCGGCGACGGCCCCGTGCTGCTGCCCGACAACCACTACCTG
AGCTACCAGTCCAAGCTGAGCAAAGACCCCAACGAGAAGCGCGATCACATGGTCCTGCTGGAGTTCGTGA
CCGCCGCCGGGATCACTCTCGGCATGGACGAGCTGTACAAGTAAGTCGACGGCGCGCCGCGGCCGCGAAT
TCGATATCATAATCAACCTCTGGATTACAAAATTTGTGAAAGATTGACTGGTATTCTTAACTATGTTGCT
CCTTTTACGCTATGTGGATACGCTGCTTTAATGCCTTTGTATCATGCTATTGCTTCCCGTATGGCTTTCA
TTTTCTCCTCCTTGTATAAATCCTGGTTAGTTCTTGCCACGGCGGAACTCATCGCCGCCTGCCTTGCCCG
CTGCTGGACAGGGGCTCGGCTGTTGGGCACTGACAATTCCGTGGCTCGAGAGATCTTCGACTGTGCCTTC
TAGTTGCCAGCCATCTGTTGTTTGCCCCTCCCCCGTGCCTTCCTTGACCCTGGAAGGTGCCACTCCCACT
GTCCTTTCCTAATAAAATGAGGAAATTGCATCGCATTGTCTGAGTAGGTGTCATTCTATTCTGGGGGGTG
GGGTGGGGCAGGACAGCAAGGGGGAGGATTGGGAAGACAATAGCAGGCATGAGATCTCACGTGCGGACCG
AGCGGCCGCAGGAACCCCTAGTGATGGAGTTGGCCACTCCCTCTCTGCGCGCTCGCTCGCTCACTGAGGC
CGGGCGACCAAAGGTCGCCCGACGCCCGGGCTTTGCCCGGGCGGCCTCAGTGAGCGAGCGAGCGCGCAGC
TGCCTGCAGGGGCGCCTGATGCGGTATTTTCTCCTTACGCATCTGTGCGGTATTTCACACCGCATA
[95 nt withheld, positions 2237-2331]
T
[46 nt withheld, positions 2333-2378]
C
[141 nt withheld, positions 2380-2520]
CCTTTGACGTTGGAGTCCACGTTCTTT
[37 nt withheld, positions 2548-2584]
ACTCTATCTCGGGCTATTCTTTTGATTTATAAGGGATTTTGCCGATTTCGGTCTATTGGTTAAAAAATGA
GCTGATTTAACAAAAATTTAACGCGAATTTTAACAAAATATTAACGTTTACAATTTTATGGTGCACTCTC
AGTACAATCTGCTCTGATGCCGCATAGTTAAGCCAGCCCCGACACCCGCCAACACCCGCTGACGCGCCCT
GACGGGCTTGTCTGCTCCCGGCATCCGCTTACAGACAAGCTGTGACCGTCTCCGGGAGCTGCATGTGTCA
GAGGTTTTCACCGTCATCACCGAAACGCGCGAGACGAAAGGGCCTCGTGATACGCCTATTTTTATAGGTT
AATGTCATGATAATAATGGTTTCTTAGACGTCAGGTGGCACTTTTCGGGGAAATGTGCGCGGAACCCCTA
TTTGTTTATTTTTCTAAATACATTCAAATATGTATCCGCTCATGAGACAATAACCCTGATAAATGCTTCA
ATAATATTGAAAAAGGAAGAGTATGAGTATTCAACATTTCCGTGTCGCCCTTATTCCCTTTTTTGCGGCA
TTTTGCCTTCCTGTTTTTGCTCACCCAGAAACGCTGGTGAAAGTAAAAGATGCTGAAGATCAGTTGGGTG
CACGAGTGGGTTACATCGAACTGGATCTCAACAGCGGTAAGATCCTTGAGAGTTTTCGCCCCGAAGAACG
TTTTCCAATGATGAGCACTTTTAAAGTTCTGCTATGTGGCGCGGTATTATCCCGTATTGACGCCGGGCAA
GAGCAACTCGGTCGCCGCATACACTATTCTCAGAATGACTTGGTTGAGTACTCACCAGTCACAGAAAAGC
ATCTTACGGATGGCATGACAGTAAGAGAATTATGCAGTGCTGCCATAACCATGAGTGATAACACTGCGGC
CAACTTACTTCTGACAACGATCGGAGGACCGAAGGAGCTAACCGCTTTTTTGCACAACATGGGGGATCAT
GTAACTCGCCTTGATCGTTGGGAACCGGAGCTGAATGAAGCCATACCAAACGACGAGCGTGACACCACGA
TGCCTGTAGCAATGGCAACAACGTTGCGCAAACTATTAACTGGCGAACTACTTACTCTAGCTTCCCGGCA
ACAATTAATAGACTGGATGGAGGCGGATAAAGTTGCAGGACCACTTCTGCGCTCGGCCCTTCCGGCTGGC
TGGTTTATTGCTGATAAATCTGGAGCCGGTGAGCGTGGGTCTCGCGGTATCATTGCAGCACTGGGGCCAG
ATGGTAAGCCCTCCCGTATCGTAGTTATCTACACGACGGGGAGTCAGGCAACTATGGATGAACGAAATAG
ACAGATCGCTGAGATAGGTGCCTCACTGATTAAGCATTGGTAACTGTCAGACCAAGTTTACTCATATATA
CTTTAGATTGATTTAAAACTTCATTTTTAATTTAAAAGGATCTAGGTGAAGATCCTTTTTGATAATCTCA
TGACCAAAATCCCTTAACGTGAGTTTTCGTTCCACTGAGCGTCAGACCCCGTAGAAAAGATCAAAGGATC
TTCTTGAGATCCTTTTTTTCTGCGCGTAATCTGCTGCTTGCAAACAAAAAAACCACCGCTACCAGCGGTG
GTTTGTTTGCCGGATCAAGAGCTACCAACTCTTTTTCCGAAGGTAACTGGCTTCAGCAGAGCGCAGATAC
CAAATACTGTTCTTCTAGTGTAGCCGTAGTTAGGCCACCACTTCAAGAACTCTGTAGCACCGCCTACATA
CCTCGCTCTGCTAATCCTGTTACCAGTGGCTGCTGCCAGTGGCGATAAGTCGTGTCTTACCGGGTTGGAC
TCAAGACGATAGTTACCGGATAAGGCGCAGCGGTCGGGCTGAACGGGGGGTTCGTGCACACAGCCCAGCT
TGGAGCGAACGACCTACACCGAACTGAGATACCTACAGCGTGAGCTATGAGAAAGCGCCACGCTTCCCGA
AGGGAGAAAGGCGGACAGGTATCCGGTAAGCGGCAGGGTCGGAACAGGAGAGCGCACGAGGGAGCTTCCA
GGGGGAAACGCCTGGTATCTTTATAGTCCTGTCGGGTTTCGCCACCTCTGACTTGAGCGTCGATTTTTGT
GATGCTCGTCAGGGGGGCGGAGCCTATGGAAAAACGCCAGCAACGCGGCCTTTTTACGGTTCCTGGCCTT
TTGCTGGCCTTTTGCTCACATGT
Features (pLannotate 1.2.2; 14 found; start..end, strand, type, name):
     12..39      +  repeat_region  AAV2 ITR (fragment): inverted terminal repeat of adeno-associated virus serotype 2 inverted
     68..95      +  repeat_region  AAV2 ITR (fragment): inverted terminal repeat of adeno-associated virus serotype 2 inverted
    795..1511    +  CDS            SYFP2: SYFP2 is a basic (constitutively fluorescent) yellow fluorescent protein published in 2006, derived from Aequorea victoria. It is reported to be a very rapidly-maturing monomer with moderate acid sensitivity.
   1551..1708    +  misc_feature   WPRE (fragment): woodchuck hepatitis virus posttranscriptional regulatory element
   1714..1794    +  misc_feature   WPRE (fragment): woodchuck hepatitis virus posttranscriptional regulatory element
   1811..1922    +  polyA_signal   bGH poly(A) signal: bovine growth hormone polyadenylation signal
   2040..2180    +  repeat_region  AAV2 ITR: inverted terminal repeat of adeno-associated virus serotype 2 inverted
   2185..2236    -  misc_feature   bom (fragment): basis of mobility region from pBR322
   2255..2710    +  rep_origin     f1 ori (sequence partly withheld): f1 bacteriophage origin of replication; arrow indicates direction of (+) strand synthesis
   2711..2760    -  misc_feature   bom (fragment): basis of mobility region from pBR322
   2862..2897    -  CDS            rop (fragment): Rop protein, which maintains plasmids at low copy number; rop
   2992..3096    +  promoter       AmpR promoter: bla
   3097..3957    +  CDS            AmpR: β-lactamase; bla; confers resistance to ampicillin, carbenicillin, and related antibiotics
   4128..4716    +  rep_origin     ori: high-copy-number ColE1/pMB1/pBR322/pUC origin of replication
