[The description below was written by a language model from this plasmid's Addgene catalogue record and pLannotate feature annotations shown in this document.]
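Description:
AiP12663 - pAAV-AiE0796h-minBG-SYFP2-WPRE3-BGHpA (alias CN2663) is an AAV transfer plasmid built on a pAAV2 backbone, about 4.8 kb in the sequenced record. It serves as the genome-donor plasmid for packaging recombinant adeno-associated virus intended for delivery to brain tissue. In bacteria it is maintained at high copy from a ColE1/pUC-type origin and selected with ampicillin through the β-lactamase gene and its native promoter. The backbone also carries an f1 phage origin and small remnants of the pBR322 bom and rop regions. The catalogue lists a recombination-deficient growth strain, which is a common choice for keeping the repeat-rich ITRs intact.

The payload lies between AAV2 inverted terminal repeats, which are the cis elements required for genome replication and encapsidation. The annotation detects the downstream ITR in full but only short fragments of the upstream one. Expression is driven by the AiE0796h enhancer placed ahead of a minimal beta-globin promoter (minBG). This promoter has little activity alone, so the pattern of transcription is set by the enhancer. Neither element is annotated in the feature table, but they presumably occupy the unannotated region between the upstream ITR and the coding sequence. The reporter is SYFP2, a monomeric, fast-maturing yellow fluorescent protein derived from Aequorea victoria. It is followed by WPRE3, a shortened woodchuck hepatitis posttranscriptional element (seen as two WPRE fragments) that boosts transcript stability and expression, and by the bovine growth hormone polyadenylation signal.

The construct belongs to a collection of enhancer AAVs designed to give genetic access to defined cortical cell types, with SYFP2 fluorescence reporting where the enhancer is active. The record does not state which cell population AiE0796h targets.
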