Addgene plasmid #230122: AiP12663 - pAAV-AiE0796h-minBG-SYFP2-WPRE3-BGHpA (Alias: CN2663)
Purpose: AiE0796h is an enhancer sequence, designed to drive AAV-mediated transgene expression in specific populations of brain cells
Depositing lab: Allen Institute for Brain Science & Boaz Levi. Depositing organization: Allen Institute. Publication: A suite of enhancer AAVs and transgenic mouse lines for genetic access to cortical cell types. Ben-Simon Y, Hooper M, Narayan S, Daigle TL, Dwivedi D, Way SW, Oster A, Stafford DA, Mich JK, Taormina MJ, Martinez RA, Opitz-Araya X, Roth JR, Alexander JR, Allen S, Amster A, Arbuckle J, Ayala A, Baker PM, Bakken TE, Barcelli T, Barta S, Bendrick J, Bertagnolli D, Bielstein C, Bishwakarma P, Bowlus J, Boyer G, Brouner K, Casian B, Casper T, Chakka AB, Chakrabarty R, Chance RK, Chavan S, Clark M, Colbert K, Collman F, Daniel S, Departee M, DiValentin P, Donadio N, Dotson N, Egdorf T, Fliss T, Gabitto M, Garcia J, Gary A, Gasperini M, Gloe J, Goldy J, Gore BB, Graybuck L, Greisman N, Haeseleer F, Halterman C, Haradon Z, Hastings SD, Helback O, Ho W, Hockemeyer D, Huang C, Huff S, Hunker A, Johansen N, Jones D, Juneau Z, Kalmbach B, Kannan M, Khem S, Kussick E, Kutsal R, Larsen R, Lee C, Lee AY, Leibly M, Lenz GH, Li S, Liang E, Lusk N, Madigan Z, Malloy J, Malone J, McCue R, Melchor J, Mollenkopf T, Moosman S, Morin E, Newman D, Ng L, Ngo K, Omstead V, Otto S, Oyama A, Pena N, Pham T, Phillips E, Pom CA, Potekhina L, Ransford S, Ray PL, Rette D, Reynoldson C, Rimorin C, Rocha D, Ruiz A, Sanchez REA, Sawyer L, Sedeno-Cortes A, Sevigny JP, Shapovalova N, Shepard N, Shulga L, Sigler AR, Siverts L, Soliman S, Somasundaram S, Staats B, Stewart K, Szelenyi E, Tieu M, Trader C, Tran A, van Velthoven CTJ, Walker M, Wang Y, Weed N, Wirthlin M, Wood T, Wynalda B, Yao Z, Zhou T, Ariza J, Dee N, Reding M, Ronellenfitch K, Mufti S, Sunkin SM, Smith KA, Esposito L, Waters J, Thyagarajan B, Yao S, Lein ES, Zeng H, Levi BP, Ngai J, Ting JT, Tasic B. Cell. 2025 May 16:S0092-8674(25)00513-6. doi: 10.1016/j.cell.2025.05.002. PubMed 40403729.
Backbone
  Vector backbone: pAAV2
  Vector type: AAV
Growth in bacteria
  Bacterial resistance: Ampicillin, 100 μg/mL
  Growth temperature: 37°C
  Growth strain: NEB Stable
  Copy number: High Copy
Gene/Insert
  Gene/Insert name: SYFP2
  Species: Synthetic
  Promoter: minBG
  Cloning method: Gibson Cloning
Terms and licenses: Academic/Nonprofit Terms; Industry Terms: Not Available to Industry
How to cite: AiP12663 - pAAV-AiE0796h-minBG-SYFP2-WPRE3-BGHpA (Alias: CN2663) was a gift from Allen Institute for Brain Science & Boaz Levi (Addgene plasmid # 230122 ; http://n2t.net/addgene:230122 ; RRID:Addgene_230122)
